>Addgene plasmid #219912 | pCfb13239 | addgene full sequence | sequence record 456119 | Addgene NGS Result
TTCGTAGATAATGGAATACAAATGGATATCCAGAGTATACACATGGATAGTATACACTGACACGACAATT
CTGTATCTCTTTATGTTAACTACTGTGAGGCATTAAATAGAGCTTGATATATAAAATGTTACATTTCACA
GTCTGAACTTTTGCAGATTACCTAATTTGGTAAGATATTAATTATGAACTGAAAGTTGATGGCATCCCTA
AATTTGATGCAACGGAATGCGTGCGATAGTGAATCATTGCTAACAGATCAAGTAATCGTATCAATCGTTC
CACGTCTTATCCAGACTCGATTTCCGCCCTAACCTAAGGAAACTGCTGAGTAATTTCGAGGTTGGTTCCT
AACAAAAGCCAAGAAACGCGCCGATGGTTTAGTGGTAAAATCCATCGTTGCCATCGATGGGCCCCCGGTT
CGATTCCGGGTCGGCGCACTAAGACCAGGATGTGCTGGGTTTTAGAGCTAGAAATAGCAAGTTAAAATAA
GGCTAGTCCGTTATCAACTTGAAAAAGTGGCACCGAGTCGGTGGTGCTTTTTTTGTGTGGGTACGGTAGA
TCACGTGACAGGTCTCAGATTCCTAATCGGCGCTCTCCTCGGGCGTCAATAATAGCCCCATGTGGAATCA
CCCGATAGTACACTACACATTAATCTGGGGCTAGGTTGCAGCATGCATTGTTGGGGGAGGAGATTTGGGC
GGGTCACGTGAGACCTGGAGACTGAAGAGCTCTTCAATGGACCAGCCCCGCAAACTGTCGAATCTGTCGT
CGGCTCTGGCCAGCATCTCTCTACACAATGGCGACGATTACGTGCCACAAAACCAACAGCAGCAGCAACA
GGCGTACGGAGGCCAGCCCATGTCCCAGTACCAGCAACAGCAGCATCAGCAGCAGCAGATCGCGTGCATT
CGCGGCCGCATTTAAATCCCCACTTCAGAAGTTCCTATACTTTCTAGAGAATAGGAACTTCACTATAGAG
TCGAATAAGGGCGACACCCCATAATTAGCCCGGGCGAAAGGCCCAGTCTTTCGACTGAGCCTTTCGTTTT
ATTTGATGCCTGGCAGTTCCCTACTCTCGCATGGGGAGTCCCCACACTACCATCGGCGCTACGGCGTTTC
ACTTCTGAGTTCGGCATGGGGTCAGGTGGGACCACCGCGCTACTGCCGCCAGGCAAACAAGGGGTGTTAT
GAGCCATATTCAGGTATAAATGGGCTCGCGATAATGTTCAGAATTGGTTAATTGGTTGTAACACTGACCC
CTATTTGTTTATTTTTCTAAATACATTCAAATATGTATCCGCTCATGAGACAATAACCCTGATAAATGCT
TCAATAATATTGAAAAAGGAAGAATATGAGTATTCAACATTTCCGTGTCGCCCTTATTCCCTTTTTTGCG
GCATTTTGCCTTCCTGTTTTTGCTCACCCAGAAACGCTGGTGAAAGTAAAAGATGCTGAAGATCAGTTGG
GTGCACGAGTGGGTTACATCGAACTGGATCTCAACAGCGGTAAGATCCTTGAGAGTTTTCGCCCCGAAGA
ACGTTTTCCAATGATGAGCACTTTTAAAGTTCTGCTATGTGGCGCGGTATTATCCCGTATTGACGCCGGG
CAAGAGCAACTCGGTCGCCGCATACACTATTCTCAGAATGACTTGGTTGAGTACTCACCAGTCACAGAAA
AGCATCTTACGGATGGCATGACAGTAAGAGAATTATGCAGTGCTGCCATAACCATGAGTGATAACACTGC
GGCCAACTTACTTCTGACAACGATCGGAGGACCGAAGGAGCTAACCGCTTTTTTGCACAACATGGGGGAT
CATGTAACTCGCCTTGATCGTTGGGAACCGGAGCTGAATGAAGCCATACCAAACGACGAGCGTGACACCA
CGATGCCTGTAGCGATGGCAACAACGTTGCGCAAACTATTAACTGGCGAACTACTTACTCTAGCTTCCCG
GCAACAATTAATAGACTGGATGGAGGCGGATAAAGTTGCAGGACCACTTCTGCGCTCGGCCCTTCCGGCT
GGCTGGTTTATTGCTGATAAATCCGGAGCCGGTGAGCGTGGTTCTCGCGGTATCATCGCAGCGCTGGGGC
CAGATGGTAAGCCCTCCCGTATCGTAGTTATCTACACGACGGGGAGTCAGGCAACTATGGATGAACGAAA
TAGACAGATCGCTGAGATAGGTGCCTCACTGATTAAGCATTGGTAAGCAGAGCATTACGCTGACTTGACG
GGACGGCGCAAGCTCATGACCAAAATCCCTTAACGTGAGTTACGCGCGCGTCGTTCCACTGAGCGTCAGA
CCCCGTAGAAAAGATCAAAGGATCTTCTTGAGATCCTTTTTTTCTGCGCGTAATCTGCTGCTTGCAAACA
AAAAAACCACCGCTACCAGCGGTGGTTTGTTTGCCGGATCAAGAGCTACCAACTCTTTTTCCGAAGGTAA
CTGGCTTCAGCAGAGCGCAGATACCAAATACTGTTCTTCTAGTGTAGCCGTAGTTAGCCCACCACTTCAA
GAACTCTGTAGCACCGCCTACATACCTCGCTCTGCTAATCCTGTTACCAGTGGCTGCTGCCAGTGGCGAT
AAGTCGTGTCTTACCGGGTTGGACTCAAGACGATAGTTACCGGATAAGGCGCAGCGGTCGGGCTGAACGG
GGGGTTCGTGCACACAGCCCAGCTTGGAGCGAACGACCTACACCGAACTGAGATACCTACAGCGTGAGCT
ATGAGAAAGCGCCACGCTTCCCGAAGGGAGAAAGGCGGACAGGTATCCGGTAAGCGGCAGGGTCGGAACA
GGAGAGCGCACGAGGGAGCTTCCAGGGGGAAACGCCTGGTATCTTTATAGTCCTGTCGGGTTTCGCCACC
TCTGACTTGAGCGTCGATTTTTGTGATGCTCGTCAGGGGGGCGGAGCCTATGGAAAAACGCCAGCAACGC
GGCCTTTTTACGGTTCCTGGCCTTTTGCTGGCCTTTTGCTCACATGTTCTTTCCTGCGTTATCCCCTGAT
TCTGTGGATAACCGTATTACCGCCTTTGAGTGAGCTGATACCGCTCGCCGCAGCCGAACGACCGAGCGCA
GCGAGTCAGTGAGCGAGGAAGCGGAAGGCGAGAGTAGGGAACTGCCAGGCATCAAACTAAGCAGAAGGCC
CCTGACGGATGGCCTTTTTGCGTTTCTACAAACTCTTTCTGTGTTGTAAAACGACGGCCAGTCTTAAGCT
CGGGCCCCCTGGGCGGTTCTGATAACGAGTAATCGTTAATCCGCAAATAACGTAAAAACCCGCTTCGGCG
GGTTTTTTTATGGGGGGAGTTTAGGGAAAGAGCATTTGTCAGAATATTTAAGGGCGCCTGTCACTTTGCT
TGATATATGAGAATTATTTAACCTTATAAATGAGAAAAAAGCAACGCACTTTAAATAAGATACGTTGCTT
TTTCGATTGATGAACACCTATAATTAAACTATTCATCTATTATTTATGATTTTTTGTATATACAATATTT
CTAGTTTGTTAAAGAGAATTAAGAAAATAAATCTCGAAAATAATAAAGGGAAAATCAGTTTTTGATATCA
AAATTATACATGTCAACGATAATACAAAATATAATACAAACTATAAGATGTTATCAGTATTTATTATGCA
TTTAGAATAAATTTTGTGTCGCCCTTATTCGACTCACTATAGAAGTTCCTATTCTCTAGAAAGTATAGGA
ACTTCACTTCATTTTATTTAAATTTGCGGCCGCTATGTCTGATAAAAGGATGTAACATAGGCAAGCTGCT
CGTGAGTGTTGAGTACGAACCTTAGATCCAAATCACCCGCACCCACGGATATACTTGCTTGAATATACAG
TAGTAAGGAGTTTGGCGCCCGTTTTTTCGAGCCCCACACGTTTCGGTGAGTATGAGCGGCGGCAGATTCG
AGCGTTTCCGGTTTCCGCGGCTGGACGAGAGCCCATGATGGGGGCTCCCACCACCAGCAATCAGGGCCCT
GATTACACACCCACCTGTAATGTCATGCTGTTCATCGTGGTTAATGCTGCTGTGTGCTGTGTGTGTGTGT
TGTTTGGCGCTCATTGTTGCGTTATGCAGCGTACACCACAATATTGGAAGCTTATTAGCCTTTCTATTTT
TTCGTTTGCAAGGCTTAACAACATTGCTGTGGAGAGGGATGGGGATATGGAGGCCGCTGGAGGGAGTCGG
AGAGGCGTTTTGGAGCGGCTTGGCCTGGCGCCCAGCTCGCGAAACGCACCTAGGACCCTTTGGCACGCCG
AAATGTGCCACTTTTCAGTCTAGTAACGCCTTACCTACGTCATTCCATGCATGCATGTTTGCGCCTTTTT
TCCCTTGCCCTTGATCGCCACACAGTACAGTGCACTGTACAGTGGAGGTTTTGGGGGGGTCTTAGATGGG
AGCTAAAAGCGGCCTAGCGGTACACTAGTGGGATTGTATGGAGTGGCATGGAGCCTAGGTGGAGCCTGAC
AGGACGCACGACCGGCTAGCCCGTGACAGACGATGGGTGGCTCCTGTTGTCCACCGCGTACAAATGTTTG
GGCCAAAGTCTTGTCAGCCTTGCTTGCGAACCTAATTCCCAATTTTGTCACTTCGCACCCCCATTGATCG
AGCCCTAACCCCTGCCCATCAGGCAATCCAATTAAGCTCGCATTGTCTGCCTTGTTTAGTTTGGCTCCTG
CCCGTTTCGGCGTCCACTTGCACAAACACAAACAAGCATTATATATAAGGCTCGTCTCTCCCTCCCAACC
ACACTCACTTTTTTGCCCGTCTTCCCTTGCTAACACAAAAGTCAAGAACACAAACAACCACCCCAACCCC
CTTACACACAAGACATATCTACAGCAATGGGTAAAAAGCCTGAACTCACCGCGACGTCTGTCGAGAAGTT
TCTGATCGAAAAGTTCGACAGCGTCTCCGACCTGATGCAGCTCTCGGAGGGCGAAGAATCTCGTGCTTTC
AGCTTCGATGTAGGAGGGCGTGGATATGTCCTGCGGGTAAATAGCTGCGCCGATGGTTTCTACAAAGATC
GTTATGTTTATCGGCACTTTGCATCGGCCGCGCTCCCGATTCCGGAAGTGCTTGACATTGGGGAATTCAG
CGAGAGCCTGACCTATTGCATCTCCCGCCGTGCACAGGGTGTCACGTTGCAAGACCTGCCTGAAACCGAA
CTGCCCGCTGTTCTGCAGCCGGTCGCGGAGGCAATGGATGCCATTGCTGCGGCCGATCTTAGCCAGACGA
GCGGGTTCGGCCCATTCGGACCGCAAGGAATCGGTCAATACACTACATGGCGTGATTTCATATGCGCGAT
TGCTGATCCCCATGTGTATCACTGGCAAACTGTGATGGACGACACCGTCAGTGCGTCCGTCGCGCAGGCT
CTCGATGAGCTGATGCTTTGGGCCGAGGACTGCCCCGAAGTCCGGCACCTCGTGCACGCGGATTTCGGCT
CCAACAATGTCCTGACGGACAATGGCCGCATAACAGCGGTCATTGACTGGAGCGAGGCGATGTTCGGGGA
TTCCCAATACGAGGTCGCCAACATCTTCTTCTGGAGGCCGTGGTTGGCTTGTATGGAGCAGCAGACGCGC
TACTTCGAGCGGAGGCATCCGGAGCTTGCAGGATCGCCGCGGCTCCGGGCGTATATGCTCCGCATTGGTC
TTGACCAACTCTATCAGAGCTTGGTTGACGGCAATTTCGATGATGCAGCTTGGGCGCAGGGTCGATGCGA
CGCAATCGTCCGATCCGGAGCCGGGACTGTCGGGCGTACACAAATCGCCCGCAGAAGCGCGGCCGTCTGG
ACCGATGGCTGTGTAGAAGTACTCGCCGATAGTGGAAACCGACGCCCCAGCACTCGTCCGAGGGCAAAGG
AATAATCATGTAATTAGTTATGTCACGCTTACATTCACGCCCTCCCCCCACATCCGCTCTAACCGAAAAG
GAAGGAGTTAGACAACCTGAAGTCTAGGTCCCTATTTATTTTTTTATAGTTATGTTAGTATTAAGAACGT
TATTTATATTTCAAATTTTTCTTTTTTTTCTGTACAGACGCGTGTACGCATGTAACATTATACTGAAAAC
CTTGCTTGAGAAGGTTTTGGGACGCTCGAGCAGGCTTGGAGGCGACGTGGCAGTGGCTCGCGGGAGGATC
GGCGGGAAACTCCGGGATATCCGTCGAGAGTTTACACGTGAATGGGCAGCGCAATCCGTTGACGACGATA
CGACTGGCAAAGTAGCGACGATACCTGCCAGACAGGTGACATGTGCAGGCCGCACTAACAAGGAAACGGG
CGCTGGGGGGGGCGGGCTTCTAGACTTTGCCCTTGAACAGGAATCTAGTGGGGGCTTGTCTTTCCGCCAA
TGGGGGAGCGCCTGTTGAGCGACCGTGCATGCTGGAACGCCAAGTGTATGTACAGCTGGTGGTCTCGCAG
CGGTATGTGACGGGACTTACATCTCTCGTTTTTTCATGACCACGTTTTCACAGGCTCGGAGGTACGTTAA
AGTTTTGAAGGCTGCATCTGAACCGAGGTATGGGGGAGTTTGAACAGCAACAGTGTTGGGGCTGAGGGGG
CCAAGATCGGGGCAAGCAGAGGTCTTAGATCAATTGTGGGGATCCCAAAGGGCTCGTTATCACCTTTTTC
CACCCAATTCGGGTCCCAATTGATCCACTACTGGCTTGCCCAAGTTACCCCAGAAATGCCGCCCCGGATT
TCTCCAAAAACCTAATAAGCTTCATGGAACTTGGTGGAAGTGACTTTCTACAGAGTGGAGAGAACCGTGG
ACACGTGGCAATGGCGCTGACCGTGTCCCCGAGCCGAATCGACGTGAGGGGAGAACGGAGTATCTGCGGT
CATGTGACCTTCCAGAGCGGCGTCGCCAGTGTGCACGCGGTGACCCCCAGTTTGGGTCTCTGTCACACGC
ATACTACCTCGGCTCTCCACATGCTGAACTTTATCTTTCGTGGGGATCATACCGAAAGTTGCAACTACCA
GGTGTATATAAAGCCTGGTAGACTCCCCCCACTTTGGACCTCATCCAACCAAGACACACAAAAATGGACC
GACTTAACAACCTCGCCACCCAGCTCGAGCAGAACCCCGCCAA
Features (pLannotate 1.2.2; 14 found; start..end, strand, type, name):
    367..437     +  ncRNA          tRNA: Accession: RF00005 - tRNA
    459..533     +  misc_RNA       gRNA scaffold: guide RNA scaffold for the Streptococcus pyogenes CRISPR/Cas9 system
    938..971     -  protein_bind   FRT (minimal): supports FLP-mediated excision but not integration (Turan and Bode, 2011) FLP recombinase from the Saccharomyces cerevisiae 2μ plasmid
   1015..1055    -  terminator     rrnB T1 terminator (fragment): transcription terminator T1 from the E. coli rrnB gene
   1057..1172    -  ncRNA          5S rRNA: Accession: RF00001 - 5S ribosomal RNA
   1203..1227    +  CDS            KanR (fragment): aminoglycoside phosphotransferase; aph(3')-Ia; confers resistance to kanamycin
   1257..1353    +  promoter       AmpR promoter (fragment): bla
   1356..2216    +  CDS            AmpR: β-lactamase; bla; confers resistance to ampicillin, carbenicillin, and related antibiotics
   2338..2926    +  rep_origin     ori: high-copy-number ColE1/pMB1/pBR322/pUC origin of replication
   3151..3168    +  terminator     rrnB T2 terminator (fragment): transcription terminator T2 from the E. coli rrnB gene
   3193..3212    -  CDS            lacZα (fragment): LacZα fragment of β-galactosidase; lacZ fragment
   3682..3715    +  protein_bind   FRT (minimal): supports FLP-mediated excision but not integration (Turan and Bode, 2011) FLP recombinase from the Saccharomyces cerevisiae 2μ plasmid
   4863..5884    +  CDS            HygR (fragment): aminoglycoside phosphotransferase from E. coli; aph(4)-Ia; confers resistance to hygromycin
   5886..6119    +  terminator     CYC1 terminator (fragment): S. cerevisiae CYC1; transcription terminator for CYC1
