[The description below was written by a language model from this plasmid's Addgene catalogue record and pLannotate feature annotations shown in this document.]
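Description:
pCfb13239 is a yeast expression-type plasmid for Yarrowia lipolytica, built by Gibson cloning on the depositing lab's own backbone, and serves as the base plasmid of the TUNEYALI system for the transcription factor designated TF49 (locus YALI1_C04143g). It is maintained in E. coli as a high-copy plasmid through a ColE1/pUC-type origin and an ampicillin resistance gene (β-lactamase with its own promoter). Selection in yeast relies on hygromycin, consistent with the annotated hygromycin phosphotransferase coding sequence followed by a CYC1 terminator. The promoter driving this marker is not identified in the feature table.

The payload combines a CRISPR guide with a repair template. A tRNA element lies immediately upstream of a short gap, presumably holding the TF49-targeting spacer, and a Streptococcus pyogenes Cas9 gRNA scaffold. This layout is typical of tRNA-linked guide expression, in which the tRNA aids transcription and processing of the guide. The record states that the plasmid also carries a homologous arm matching TF49, although neither this arm nor any yeast replication element is annotated, and no Cas9 gene appears in the table, so the nuclease is presumably supplied separately. Two minimal FRT sites, which support FLP-mediated excision, are annotated in opposite orientations, but the record does not explain their role. The short rrnB terminator, 5S rRNA, KanR and lacZα fragments look like backbone remnants.

According to the depositor, the plasmid can be used directly to knock out TF49. It can also receive promoters by Golden Gate assembly, producing libraries that tune TF49 expression for high-throughput metabolic engineering.
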