Addgene plasmid #219912: pCfb13239
Purpose: The base plasmid of TUNEYALI for TF49
Depositing lab: Irina Borodina. Depositing organization: Danmarks Tekniske Universitet. Publication: High-throughput metabolic engineering of Yarrowia lipolytica through gene expression tuning. Jiang W, Wang S, Ahlheit D, Fumagalli T, Yang Z, Ramanathan S, Jiang X, Weber T, Dahlin J, Borodina I. Proc Natl Acad Sci U S A. 2025 Jun 10;122(23):e2426686122. doi: 10.1073/pnas.2426686122. Epub 2025 Jun 3. PubMed 40460129.
Backbone
  Vector backbone: Our own backbone
  Vector type: Yeast Expression
  Selectable markers: Hygromycin
Growth in bacteria
  Bacterial resistance: Ampicillin, 100 μg/mL
  Growth temperature: 37°C
  Growth strain: DH5alpha
  Copy number: High Copy
Gene/Insert
  Gene/Insert name: Contains gRNA targeting TF49 (YALI1_C04143g) and homologous arm matching TF49
  gRNA/shRNA sequence: CTAAGACCAGGATGTGCTGG
  Species: Yarrowia lipolytica
  Cloning method: Gibson Cloning
Terms and licenses: Academic/Nonprofit Terms; Industry Terms: Not Available to Industry
Depositor comments: This plasmid contains gRNA targeting TF49 (YALI1_C04143g) and homologous arm matching TF49, which can be used for library construction by inserting promoters using a golden gate or directly knocking TF49 out.
How to cite: pCfb13239 was a gift from Irina Borodina (Addgene plasmid # 219912 ; http://n2t.net/addgene:219912 ; RRID:Addgene_219912)
